>Addgene plasmid #174698 | CMV-A3A-seBE4max-IRES | addgene full sequence | sequence record 344661 | Addgene NGS Result
GACATTGATTATTGACTAGTTATTAATAGTAATCAATTACGGGGTCATTAGTTCATAGCCCATATATGGA
GTTCCGCGTTACATAACTTACGGTAAATGGCCCGCCTGGCTGACCGCCCAACGACCCCCGCCCATTGACG
TCAATAATGACGTATGTTCCCATAGTAACGCCAATAGGGACTTTCCATTGACGTCAATGGGTGGAGTATT
TACGGTAAACTGCCCACTTGGCAGTACATCAAGTGTATCATATGCCAAGTACGCCCCCTATTGACGTCAA
TGACGGTAAATGGCCCGCCTGGCATTATGCCCAGTACATGACCTTATGGGACTTTCCTACTTGGCAGTAC
ATCTACGTATTAGTCATCGCTATTACCATGGTGATGCGGTTTTGGCAGTACATCAATGGGCGTGGATAGC
GGTTTGACTCACGGGGATTTCCAAGTCTCCACCCCATTGACGTCAATGGGAGTTTGTTTTGGCACCAAAA
TCAACGGGACTTTCCAAAATGTCGTAACAACTCCGCCCCATTGACGCAAATGGGCGGTAGGCGTGTACGG
TGGGAGGTCTATATAAGCAGAGCTGGTTTAGTGAACCGTCAGATCCGCTAGAGATCCGCGGCCGCTAATA
CGACTCACTATAGGGAGAGCCGCCACCATGGAACAAAAACTTATTTCTGAAGAAGATCTGAAAAGGCCGG
CGGCCACGAAAAAGGCCGGCCAGGCAAAAAAGAAAAAGGGAGGTTCCGCTAGCGGAGGTTCGATGGAAGC
CAGCCCAGCATCCGGGCCCAGACACTTGATAGATCCACACATATTCACTTCCAACTTTAACAATGGCATT
GGAAGGCATAAGACCTACCTGTGCTACGAAGTGGAGCGCCTGGACAATGGCACCTCGGTCAAGATGGACC
AGCACAGGGGCTTTCTACACAACCAGGCTAAGAATCTTCTCTGTGGCTTTTACGGCCGCCATGCGGAGCT
GCGCTTCTTGGACCTGGTTCCTTCTTTGCAGTTGGACCCGGGCGCGCCGGGAGGTGGTGGCAGCGGTGGA
GGAGGTTCTGGGGGCGGTGGCTCAATTTTATGGCATGAGATGTGGCATGAGGGTTTGGAAGAGGCATCTA
GATTGTATTTCGGTGAAAGAAATGTCAAGGGAATGTTCGAAGTTTTAGAACCGTTGCACGCTATGATGGA
GAGAGGTCCACAGACTCTAAAGGAGACTTCCTTCAACCAAGCTTATGGAAGGGACCTAATGGAGGCTCAA
GAATGGTGTAGAAAATACATGAAAAGTGGAAATGTAAAGGACCTTACACAAGCTTGGGATCTCTACTACC
ATGTTTTTAGGAGAATATCTAAATAATGACCCCCCCCCCTAACGTTACTGGCCGAAGCCGCTTGGAATAA
GGCCGGTGTGCGTTTGTCTATATGTTATTTTCCACCATATTGCCGTCTTTTGGCAATGTGAGGGCCCGGA
AACCTGGCCCTGTCTTCTTGACGAGCATTCCTAGGGGTCTTTCCCCTCTCGCCAAAGGAATGCAAGGTCT
GTTGAATGTCGTGAAGGAAGCAGTTCCTCTGGAAGCTTCTTGAAGACAAACAACGTCTGTAGCGACCCTT
TGCAGGCAGCGGAACCCCCCACCTGGCGACAGGTGCCTCTGCGGCCAAAAGCCACGTGTATAAGATACAC
CTGCAAAGGCGGCACAACCCCAGTGCCACGTTGTGAGTTGGATAGTTGTGGAAAGAGTCAAATGGCTCTC
CTCAAGCGTATTCAACAAGGGGCTGAAGGATGCCCAGAAGGTACCCCATTGTATGGGATCTGATCTGGGG
CCTCGGTGCACATGCTTTACATGTGTTTAGTCGAGGTTAAAAAAACGTCTAGGCCCCCCGAACCACGGGG
ACGTGGTTTTCCTTTGAAAAACACGATGATAATATGGCCCCCAAGCTTGCCACCATGGGCGTACAAGTTG
AAACTATCAGCCCTGGGGACGGCAGAACCTTTCCGAAGAGGGGACAGACATGTGTTGTTCACTATACTGG
AATGTTGGAAGATGGTAAGAAGTTCGATAGCAGCAGAGATAGGAATAAACCATTTAAATTCATGCTTGGC
AAGCAAGAAGTGATTAGGGGTTGGGAAGAAGGTGTCGCTCAAATGAGTGTAGGTCAGAGGGCTAAGTTAA
CAATTAGTCCTGATTATGCTTATGGCGCTACAGGTCATCCAGGAATCATTCCCCCACATGCTACTCTTGT
TTTCGACGTTGAATTGCTTAAGCTTGAAGGATCAGGTTCTGGATCTGGTTCAGGATCAGGCTCACCCGGG
CTTGCCCAGATCTACAGGGTCACCTGGTTCATCTCCTGGAGCCCCTGCTTCTCCTGGGGCTGTGCCGGGG
AAGTGCGTGCGTTCCTGCAGGAGAACACACACGTGAGACTGCGTATCTTCGCTGCCCGCATCTATGATTA
CGACCCCCTATATAAGGAGGCACTGCAAATGCTGCGGGATGCTGGGGCCCAAGTCTCCATCATGACCTAC
GATGAATTTAAGCACTGCTGGGACACCTTTGTGGACCACCAGGGATGTCCCTTCCAGCCCTGGGATGGAC
TAGATGAGCACAGCCAAGCCCTGAGTGGGAGGCTGCGGGCCATTCTCCAGAATCAGGGAAACTCTGGCGG
ATCTAGCGGAGGATCCTCTGGCAGCGAGACACCCGGGACAAGCGAGTCAGCAACACCAGAGAGCAGTGGC
GGCAGCAGCGGCGGCAGCGACAAGAAGTACAGCATCGGCCTGGCCATCGGCACCAACTCTGTGGGCTGGG
CCGTGATCACCGACGAGTACAAGGTGCCCAGCAAGAAATTCAAGGTGCTGGGCAACACCGACCGGCACAG
CATCAAGAAGAACCTGATCGGAGCCCTGCTGTTCGACAGCGGCGAAACAGCCGAGGCCACCCGGCTGAAG
AGAACCGCCAGAAGAAGATACACCAGACGGAAGAACCGGATCTGCTATCTGCAAGAGATCTTCAGCAACG
AGATGGCCAAGGTGGACGACAGCTTCTTCCACAGACTGGAAGAGTCCTTCCTGGTGGAAGAGGATAAGAA
GCACGAGCGGCACCCCATCTTCGGCAACATCGTGGACGAGGTGGCCTACCACGAGAAGTACCCCACCATC
TACCACCTGAGAAAGAAACTGGTGGACAGCACCGACAAGGCCGACCTGCGGCTGATCTATCTGGCCCTGG
CCCACATGATCAAGTTCCGGGGCCACTTCCTGATCGAGGGCGACCTGAACCCCGACAACAGCGACGTGGA
CAAGCTGTTCATCCAGCTGGTGCAGACCTACAACCAGCTGTTCGAGGAAAACCCCATCAACGCCAGCGGC
GTGGACGCCAAGGCCATCCTGTCTGCCAGACTGAGCAAGAGCAGACGGCTGGAAAATCTGATCGCCCAGC
TGCCCGGCGAGAAGAAGAATGGCCTGTTCGGAAACCTGATTGCCCTGAGCCTGGGCCTGACCCCCAACTT
CAAGAGCAACTTCGACCTGGCCGAGGATGCCAAACTGCAGCTGAGCAAGGACACCTACGACGACGACCTG
GACAACCTGCTGGCCCAGATCGGCGACCAGTACGCCGACCTGTTTCTGGCCGCCAAGAACCTGTCCGACG
CCATCCTGCTGAGCGACATCCTGAGAGTGAACACCGAGATCACCAAGGCCCCCCTGAGCGCCTCTATGAT
CAAGAGATACGACGAGCACCACCAGGACCTGACCCTGCTGAAAGCTCTCGTGCGGCAGCAGCTGCCTGAG
AAGTACAAAGAGATTTTCTTCGACCAGAGCAAGAACGGCTACGCCGGCTACATTGACGGCGGAGCCAGCC
AGGAAGAGTTCTACAAGTTCATCAAGCCCATCCTGGAAAAGATGGACGGCACCGAGGAACTGCTCGTGAA
GCTGAACAGAGAGGACCTGCTGCGGAAGCAGCGGACCTTCGACAACGGCAGCATCCCCCACCAGATCCAC
CTGGGAGAGCTGCACGCCATTCTGCGGCGGCAGGAAGATTTTTACCCATTCCTGAAGGACAACCGGGAAA
AGATCGAGAAGATCCTGACCTTCCGCATCCCCTACTACGTGGGCCCTCTGGCCAGGGGAAACAGCAGATT
CGCCTGGATGACCAGAAAGAGCGAGGAAACCATCACCCCCTGGAACTTCGAGGAAGTGGTGGACAAGGGC
GCTTCCGCCCAGAGCTTCATCGAGCGGATGACCAACTTCGATAAGAACCTGCCCAACGAGAAGGTGCTGC
CCAAGCACAGCCTGCTGTACGAGTACTTCACCGTGTATAACGAGCTGACCAAAGTGAAATACGTGACCGA
GGGAATGAGAAAGCCCGCCTTCCTGAGCGGCGAGCAGAAAAAGGCCATCGTGGACCTGCTGTTCAAGACC
AACCGGAAAGTGACCGTGAAGCAGCTGAAAGAGGACTACTTCAAGAAAATCGAGTGCTTCGACTCCGTGG
AAATCTCCGGCGTGGAAGATCGGTTCAACGCCTCCCTGGGCACATACCACGATCTGCTGAAAATTATCAA
GGACAAGGACTTCCTGGACAATGAGGAAAACGAGGACATTCTGGAAGATATCGTGCTGACCCTGACACTG
TTTGAGGACAGAGAGATGATCGAGGAACGGCTGAAAACCTATGCCCACCTGTTCGACGACAAAGTGATGA
AGCAGCTGAAGCGGCGGAGATACACCGGCTGGGGCAGGCTGAGCCGGAAGCTGATCAACGGCATCCGGGA
CAAGCAGTCCGGCAAGACAATCCTGGATTTCCTGAAGTCCGACGGCTTCGCCAACAGAAACTTCATGCAG
CTGATCCACGACGACAGCCTGACCTTTAAAGAGGACATCCAGAAAGCCCAGGTGTCCGGCCAGGGCGATA
GCCTGCACGAGCACATTGCCAATCTGGCCGGCAGCCCCGCCATTAAGAAGGGCATCCTGCAGACAGTGAA
GGTGGTGGACGAGCTCGTGAAAGTGATGGGCCGGCACAAGCCCGAGAACATCGTGATCGAAATGGCCAGA
GAGAACCAGACCACCCAGAAGGGACAGAAGAACAGCCGCGAGAGAATGAAGCGGATCGAAGAGGGCATCA
AAGAGCTGGGCAGCCAGATCCTGAAAGAACACCCCGTGGAAAACACCCAGCTGCAGAACGAGAAGCTGTA
CCTGTACTACCTGCAGAATGGGCGGGATATGTACGTGGACCAGGAACTGGACATCAACCGGCTGTCCGAC
TACGATGTGGACCATATCGTGCCTCAGAGCTTTCTGAAGGACGACTCCATCGACAACAAGGTGCTGACCA
GAAGCGACAAGAACCGGGGCAAGAGCGACAACGTGCCCTCCGAAGAGGTCGTGAAGAAGATGAAGAACTA
CTGGCGGCAGCTGCTGAACGCCAAGCTGATTACCCAGAGAAAGTTCGACAATCTGACCAAGGCCGAGAGA
GGCGGCCTGAGCGAACTGGATAAGGCCGGCTTCATCAAGAGACAGCTGGTGGAAACCCGGCAGATCACAA
AGCACGTGGCACAGATCCTGGACTCCCGGATGAACACTAAGTACGACGAGAATGACAAGCTGATCCGGGA
AGTGAAAGTGATCACCCTGAAGTCCAAGCTGGTGTCCGATTTCCGGAAGGATTTCCAGTTTTACAAAGTG
CGCGAGATCAACAACTACCACCACGCCCACGACGCCTACCTGAACGCCGTCGTGGGAACCGCCCTGATCA
AAAAGTACCCTAAGCTGGAAAGCGAGTTCGTGTACGGCGACTACAAGGTGTACGACGTGCGGAAGATGAT
CGCCAAGAGCGAGCAGGAAATCGGCAAGGCTACCGCCAAGTACTTCTTCTACAGCAACATCATGAACTTT
TTCAAGACCGAGATTACCCTGGCCAACGGCGAGATCCGGAAGCGGCCTCTGATCGAGACAAACGGCGAAA
CCGGGGAGATCGTGTGGGATAAGGGCCGGGATTTTGCCACCGTGCGGAAAGTGCTGAGCATGCCCCAAGT
GAATATCGTGAAAAAGACCGAGGTGCAGACAGGCGGCTTCAGCAAAGAGTCTATCCTGCCCAAGAGGAAC
AGCGATAAGCTGATCGCCAGAAAGAAGGACTGGGACCCTAAGAAGTACGGCGGCTTCGACAGCCCCACCG
TGGCCTATTCTGTGCTGGTGGTGGCCAAAGTGGAAAAGGGCAAGTCCAAGAAACTGAAGAGTGTGAAAGA
GCTGCTGGGGATCACCATCATGGAAAGAAGCAGCTTCGAGAAGAATCCCATCGACTTTCTGGAAGCCAAG
GGCTACAAAGAAGTGAAAAAGGACCTGATCATCAAGCTGCCTAAGTACTCCCTGTTCGAGCTGGAAAACG
GCCGGAAGAGAATGCTGGCCTCTGCCGGCGAACTGCAGAAGGGAAACGAACTGGCCCTGCCCTCCAAATA
TGTGAACTTCCTGTACCTGGCCAGCCACTATGAGAAGCTGAAGGGCTCCCCCGAGGATAATGAGCAGAAA
CAGCTGTTTGTGGAACAGCACAAGCACTACCTGGACGAGATCATCGAGCAGATCAGCGAGTTCTCCAAGA
GAGTGATCCTGGCCGACGCTAATCTGGACAAAGTGCTGTCCGCCTACAACAAGCACCGGGATAAGCCCAT
CAGAGAGCAGGCCGAGAATATCATCCACCTGTTTACCCTGACCAATCTGGGAGCCCCTGCCGCCTTCAAG
TACTTTGACACCACCATCGACCGGAAGAGGTACACCAGCACCAAAGAGGTGCTGGACGCCACCCTGATCC
ACCAGAGCATCACCGGCCTGTACGAGACACGGATCGACCTGTCTCAGCTGGGAGGTGACAGCGGCGGGAG
CGGCGGGAGCGAGGGGAGCACTAATCTGAGCGACATCATTGAGAAGAAGACTGGGAAACAGCTGGTCATT
CAGGAGTCCATCCTGATGCTGCCTGAGGAGGTGGAGGAAGTGATCGGCAACAAGCCAGAGTCTGACATCC
TGGTGCACACCGCCTACGACGAGTCCACAGATGAGAATGTGATGCTGCTGACCTCTGACGCCCCCGAGTA
TAAGCCTTGGGCCCTGGTCATCCAGGATTCTAACGGCGAGAATAAGATCAAGATGCTGAGCGGAGGATCC
GGAGGATCTGGAGGCAGCACCAACCTGTCTGACATCATCGAGAAGGAGACAGGCAAGCAGCTGGTCATCC
AGGAGAGCATCCTGATGCTGCCCGAAGAAGTCGAAGAAGTGATCGGAAACAAGCCTGAGAGCGATATCCT
GGTCCATACCGCCTACGACGAGAGTACCGACGAAAATGTGATGCTGCTGACATCCGACGCCCCAGAGTAT
AAGCCCTGGGCTCTGGTCATCCAGGATTCCAACGGAGAGAACAAAATCAAAATGCTGTCTGGCGGCTCAA
AAAGAACCGCCGACGGCAGCGAATTCGAGCCCAAGAAGAAGAGGAAAGTCTAACCGGTCATCATCACCAT
CACCATTGAGTTTAAACCCGCTGATCAGCCTCGACTGTGCCTTCTAGTTGCCAGCCATCTGTTGTTTGCC
CCTCCCCCGTGCCTTCCTTGACCCTGGAAGGTGCCACTCCCACTGTCCTTTCCTAATAAAATGAGGAAAT
TGCATCGCATTGTCTGAGTAGGTGTCATTCTATTCTGGGGGGTGGGGTGGGGCAGGACAGCAAGGGGGAG
GATTGGGAAGACAATAGCAGGCATGCTGGGGATGCGGTGGGCTCTATGGCTTCTGAGGCGGAAAGAACCA
GCTGGGGCTCGATACCGTCGACCTCTAGCTAGAGCTTGGCGTAATCATGGTCATAGCTGTTTCCTGTGTG
AAATTGTTATCCGCTCACAATTCCACACAACATACGAGCCGGAAGCATAAAGTGTAAAGCCTAGGGTGCC
TAATGAGTGAGCTAACTCACATTAATTGCGTTGCGCTCACTGCCCGCTTTCCAGTCAGGAAACCTGTCGT
GCCAGCTGCATTAATGAATCGGCCAACGCGCGGGAAGAGGCGGTTTGCGTATTGGGCGCACTTCCGCTTC
CTCGCTCACTGACTCGCTGCGCTCGGTCGTTCGGCTGCGGCGAGCGGTATCAGCTCACTCAAAGGCAGTA
ATACGGTTATCCACAGAATCAGGGGATAACGCAGGAAAGAACATGTGAGCAAAAGGCCAGCAAAAGGCCA
GGAACCGTAAAAAGGCCGCGTTGCTGGCGTTTTTCCATAGGCTCCGCCCCCCTGACGAGCATCACAAAAA
TCGACGCTCAAGTCAGAGGTGGCGAAACCCGACAGGACTATAAAGATACCAGGCGTTTCCCCCTGGAAGC
TCCCTCGTGCGCTCTCCTGTTCCGACCCTGCCGCTTACCGGATACCTGTCCGCCTTTCTCCCTTCGGGAA
GCGTGGCGCTTTCTCATAGCTCACGCTGTAGGTATCTCAGTTCGGTGTAGGTCGTTCGCTCCAAGCTGGG
CTGTGTGCACGAACCCCCCGTTCAGCCCGACCGCTGCGCCTTATCCGGTAACTATCGTCTTGAGTCCAAC
CCGGTAAGACACGACTTATCGCCACTGGCAGCAGCCACTGGTAACAGGATTAGCAGAGCGAGGTATGTAG
GCGGTGCTACAGAGTTCTTGAAGTGGTGGCCTAACTACGGCTACACTAGAAGAACAGTATTTGGTATCTG
CGCTCTGCTGAAGCCAGTTACCTTCGGAAAAAGAGTTGGTAGCTCTTGATCCGGCAAACAAACCACCGCT
GGTAGCGGTGGTTTTTTTGTTTGCAAGCAGCAGATTACGCGCAGAAAAAAAGGATCTCAAGAAAATCCTT
TGATCTTTTCTACGGGGTCTGACACTCAGTGGAACGAAAACTCACGTTAAGGGATTTTGGTCATGAGATT
ATCAAAAAGGATCTTCACCTAGATCCTTTTAAATTAAAAATGAAGTTTTAAATCAATCTAAAGTATATAT
GAGTAAACTTGGTCTGACAGTTACCAATGCTTAATCAGTGAGGCACCTATCTCAGCGATCTGTCTATTTC
GTTCATCCATAGTTGCCTGACTCCCCGTCGTGTAGATAACTACGATACGGGAGGGCTTACCATCTGGCCC
CAGTGCTGCAATGATACCGCGGGACCCACGCTCACCGGCTCCAGATTTATCAGCAATAAACCAGCCAGCC
GGAAGGGCCGAGCGCAGAAGTGGTCCTGCAACTTTATCCGCCTCCATCCAGTCTATTAATTGTTGCCGGG
AAGCTAGAGTAAGTAGTTCGCCAGTTAATAGTTTGCGCAACGTTGTTGCCATTGCTACAGGCATCGTGGT
GTCACGCTCGTCGTTTGGTATGGCTTCATTCAGCTCCGGTTCCCAACGATCAAGGCGAGTTACATGATCC
CCCATGTTGTGCAAAAAAGCGGTTAGCTCCTTCGGTCCTCCGATCGTTGTCAGAAGTAAGTTGGCCGCAG
TGTTATCACTCATGGTTATGGCAGCACTGCATAATTCTCTTACTGTCATGCCATCCGTAAGATGCTTTTC
TGTGACTGGTGAGTACTCAACCAAGTCATTCTGAGAATAGTGTATGCGGCGACCGAGTTGCTCTTGCCCG
GCGTCAATACGGGATAATACCGCGCCACATAGCAGAACTTTAAAAGTGCTCATCATTGGAAAACGTTCTT
CGGGGCGAAAACTCTCAAGGATCTTACCGCTGTTGAGATCCAGTTCGATGTAACCCACTCGTGCACCCAA
CTGATCTTCAGCATCTTTTACTTTCACCAGCGTTTCTGGGTGAGCAAAAACAGGAAGGCAAAATGCCGCA
AAAAAGGGAATAAGGGCGACACGGAAATGTTGAATACTCATACTCTTCCTTTTTCAATATTATTGAAGCA
TTTATCAGGGTTATTGTCTCATGAGCGGATACATATTTGAATGTATTTAGAAAAATAAACAAATAGGGGT
TCCGCGCACATTTCCCCGAAAAGTGCCACCTGACGTCGACGGATCGGGAGATCGATCTCCCGATCCCCTA
GGGTCGACTCTCAGTACAATCTGCTCTGATGCCGCATAGTTAAGCCAGTATCTGCTCCCTGCTTGTGTGT
TGGAGGTCGCTGAGTAGTGCGCGAGCAAAATTTAAGCTACAACAAGGCAAGGCTTGACCGACAATTGCAT
GAAGAATCTGCTTAGGGTTAGGCGTTTTGCGCTGCTTCGCGATGTACGGGCCAGATATACGCGTT
Features (pLannotate 1.2.2; 23 found; start..end, strand, type, name):
      1..380     +  enhancer       CMV enhancer: human cytomegalovirus immediate early enhancer
    381..584     +  promoter       CMV promoter: human cytomegalovirus (CMV) immediate early promoter
    626..644     +  promoter       T7 promoter: promoter for bacteriophage T7 RNA polymerase
    691..738     +  CDS            nucleoplasmin NLS: bipartite nuclear localization signal from nucleoplasmin
    763..1021    +  CDS            APOBEC3A (fragment): human cytidine deaminase (C to U editing enzyme) that efficiently edits methylated cytosines (Wang et al., 2018); human APOBEC3A; also known as hA3A; A3A
   1072..1353    +  CDS            MTOR (fragment): MTOR_HUMAN - Also known as FRAP, FRAP1, FRAP2, RAFT1, RAPT1. Experimental evidence at protein level: Swiss-Prot protein existence level 1. Serine/threonine protein kinase which is a central regulator of cellular metabolism, growth and survival in response to hormones, growth factors, nutrients, energy and stress signals (PubMed:12087098, PubMed:12150925, PubMed:12150926, PubMed:12231510, PubMed:12718876, PubMed:14651849, PubMed:15268862, PubMed:15467718, PubMed:15545625, PubMed:15718470, PubMed:18497260, PubMed:18762023, PubMed:18925875, PubMed:20516213, PubMed:20537536, PubMed:21659604, PubMe
   1460..1922    +  misc_feature   IRES: internal ribosome entry site (IRES) of the encephalomyocarditis virus (EMCV)
   1945..2268    +  CDS            FKBP1A: FKB1A_HUMAN - Also known as FKBP1, FKBP12. Experimental evidence at protein level: Swiss-Prot protein existence level 1. Keeps in an inactive conformation TGFBR1, the TGF-beta type I serine/threonine kinase receptor, preventing TGF-beta receptor activation in absence of ligand. Recruits SMAD7 to ACVR1B which prevents the association of SMAD2 and SMAD3 with the activin receptor complex, thereby blocking the activin signal. May modulate the RYR1 calcium channel activity. PPIases accelerate the folding of proteins. It catalyzes the cis-trans isomerization of proline imidic peptide bonds in oligop
   2314..2653    +  CDS            APOBEC3A (fragment): human cytidine deaminase (C to U editing enzyme) that efficiently edits methylated cytosines (Wang et al., 2018); human APOBEC3A; also known as hA3A; A3A
   2749..4350    +  CDS            dCas9(N): N-terminal portion of catalytically inactive Streptococcus pyogenes dCas9 carrying the D10A mutation (Zetsche et al., 2015)
   4351..6845    +  CDS            Cas9(C) (fragment): C-terminal portion of Streptococcus pyogenes Cas9 (Zetsche et al., 2015)
   7159..7407    +  CDS            UGI: UNGI_BPPB2 - Experimental evidence at protein level: Swiss-Prot protein existence level 1. This protein binds specifically and reversibly to the host uracil-DNA glycosylase, preventing removal of uracil residues from PBS2 DNA by the host uracil-excision repair system. From Bacillus phage PBS2 (Bacteriophage PBS2).
   7525..7749    +  polyA_signal   bGH poly(A) signal: bovine growth hormone polyadenylation signal
   7753..7774    +  promoter       SV40 promoter (fragment): SV40 enhancer and early promoter
   7779..7795    +  misc_feature   MCS (fragment): pBluescript multiple cloning site
   7844..7860    -  protein_bind   lac operator: The lac repressor binds to the lac operator to inhibit transcription in E. coli. This inhibition can be relieved by adding lactose or isopropyl-β-D-thiogalactopyranoside (IPTG). lac repressor encoded by lacI
   7868..7898    -  promoter       lac promoter: promoter for the E. coli lac operon
   7913..7934    -  protein_bind   CAP binding site: CAP binding activates transcription in the presence of cAMP. E. coli catabolite activator protein
   7947..8039    -  CDS            lacI (fragment): lac repressor; lacI; The lac repressor binds to the lac operator to inhibit transcription in E. coli. This inhibition can be relieved by adding lactose or isopropyl-β-D-thiogalactopyranoside (IPTG).
   8222..8810    -  rep_origin     ori: high-copy-number ColE1/pMB1/pBR322/pUC origin of replication
   8981..9841    -  CDS            AmpR: β-lactamase; bla; confers resistance to ampicillin, carbenicillin, and related antibiotics
   9842..9946    -  promoter       AmpR promoter: bla
  10017..10061   -  misc_feature   bom (fragment): basis of mobility region from pBR322
