[The description below was written by a language model from this plasmid's Addgene catalogue record and pLannotate feature annotations shown in this document.]
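Description:
CMV-A3A-seBE4max-IRES is a mammalian expression plasmid of about 10.2 kb, built on a pCMV backbone, that encodes a split-engineered cytosine base editor whose activity is controlled by a small molecule. It is propagated in E. coli through a high-copy ColE1/pUC-type origin and selected with ampicillin through the β-lactamase gene. Remnants of lac regulatory elements, a short SV40 promoter fragment and a bom fragment are backbone leftovers. No mammalian selection marker is annotated.

The payload is a single bicistronic transcript driven by the CMV enhancer/promoter and terminated by the bGH polyadenylation signal. A T7 promoter lies upstream of the coding region. The first open reading frame begins with a bipartite nucleoplasmin nuclear localization signal, followed by a fragment of human APOBEC3A and a fragment of MTOR. Given its FKBP12 partner, the MTOR fragment is presumably the rapamycin-binding FRB domain. An EMCV IRES then starts translation of a second protein: FKBP12 (FKBP1A) fused to the remaining APOBEC3A fragment, a D10A Cas9 and the PBS2 uracil glycosylase inhibitor (UGI). Only one UGI copy is annotated, although a gap precedes it.

The deaminase is therefore split into two pieces that should be inactive alone. Rapamycin-type dimerization of FRB and FKBP12 would bring them together and restore C-to-U deamination at the Cas9-targeted site, while UGI blocks uracil excision. The catalogue lists A3A-M13I and UGI-E11K mutations and an N-terminal myc tag, but the tag does not appear in the feature table. No guide RNA cassette is annotated, so the guide must presumably be supplied separately. The stated use is small-molecule controlled base editing in mammalian cells.
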