Addgene plasmid #174698: CMV-A3A-seBE4max-IRES
Purpose: Small-molecule controlled base editing
Depositing lab: Rahul Kohli. Publication: Controllable genome editing with split-engineered base editors. Berrios KN, Evitt NH, DeWeerd RA, Ren D, Luo M, Barka A, Wang T, Bartman CR, Lan Y, Green AM, Shi J, Kohli RM. Nat Chem Biol. 2021 Dec;17(12):1262-1270. doi: 10.1038/s41589-021-00880-w. Epub 2021 Oct 18. PubMed 34663942.
Backbone
  Vector backbone: pCMV
  Vector type: Mammalian Expression
Growth in bacteria
  Bacterial resistance: Ampicillin, 100 μg/mL
  Growth temperature: 37°C
  Growth strain: DH5alpha
  Copy number: High Copy
Gene/Insert
  Gene/Insert name: A3A-seBE4max-IRES
  Species: H. sapiens (human)
  Mutation: A3A-M13I, UGI-E11K
  Entrez Gene: APOBEC3A (a.k.a. A3A, ARP3, PHRBN, bK150C2.1)
  Promoter: CMV
  Tag / fusion protein: myc tag (N terminal on insert)
  Cloning method: Gibson Cloning
  Sequencing primers: 5′ Unknown
Terms and licenses: Academic/Nonprofit Terms; Industry Terms: Not Available to Industry
Depositor comments: 5' Cloning Site: NotI (unknown if destroyed), 3' Cloning Site: XmaI (unknown if destroyed).
How to cite: CMV-A3A-seBE4max-IRES was a gift from Rahul Kohli (Addgene plasmid # 174698 ; http://n2t.net/addgene:174698 ; RRID:Addgene_174698)
